>Addgene plasmid #120930 | pLKO-Tet-On-shRab27a | addgene full sequence | sequence record 235827 | Addgene NGS Result
ATGGAAAAACGCCAGCAACGCGGCCTTTTTACGGTTCCTGGCCTTTTGCTGGCCTTTTGCTCACATGTTC
TTTCCTGCGTTATCCCCTGATTCTGTGGATAACCGTATTACCGCCTTTGAGTGAGCTGATACCGCTCGCC
GCAGCCGAACGACCGAGCGCAGCGAGTCAGTGAGCGAGGAAGCGGAAGAGCGCCCAATACGCAAACCGCC
TCTCCCCGCGCGTTGGCCGATTCATTAATGCAGCTGGCACGACAGGTTTCCCGACTGGAAAGCGGGCAGT
GAGCGCAACGCAATTAATGTGAGTTAGCTCACTCATTAGGCACCCCAGGCTTTACACTTTATGCTTCCGG
CTCGTATGTTGTGTGGAATTGTGAGCGGATAACAATTTCACACAGGAAACAGCTATGACCATGATTACGC
CAAGCGCGCAATTAACCCTCACTAAAGGGAACAAAAGCTGGAGCTGCAAGCTTAATGTAGTCTTATGCAA
TACTCTTGTAGTCTTGCAACATGGTAACGATGAGTTAGCAACATGCCTTACAAGGAGAGAAAAAGCACCG
TGCATGCCGATTGGTGGAAGTAAGGTGGTACGATCGTGCCTTATTAGGAAGGCAACAGACGGGTCTGACA
TGGATTGGACGAACCACTGAATTGCCGCATTGCAGAGATATTGTATTTAAGTGCCTAGCTCGATACATAA
ACGGGTCTCTCTGGTTAGACCAGATCTGAGCCTGGGAGCTCTCTGGCTAACTAGGGAACCCACTGCTTAA
GCCTCAATAAAGCTTGCCTTGAGTGCTTCAAGTAGTGTGTGCCCGTCTGTTGTGTGACTCTGGTAACTAG
AGATCCCTCAGACCCTTTTAGTCAGTGTGGAAAATCTCTAGCAGTGGCGCCCGAACAGGGACTTGAAAGC
GAAAGGGAAACCAGAGGAGCTCTCTCGACGCAGGACTCGGCTTGCTGAAGCGCGCACGGCAAGAGGCGAG
GGGCGGCGACTGGTGAGTACGCCAAAAATTTTGACTAGCGGAGGCTAGAAGGAGAGAGATGGGTGCGAGA
GCGTCAGTATTAAGCGGGGGAGAATTAGATCGCGATGGGAAAAAATTCGGTTAAGGCCAGGGGGAAAGAA
AAAATATAAATTAAAACATATAGTATGGGCAAGCAGGGAGCTAGAACGATTCGCAGTTAATCCTGGCCTG
TTAGAAACATCAGAAGGCTGTAGACAAATACTGGGACAGCTACAACCATCCCTTCAGACAGGATCAGAAG
AACTTAGATCATTATATAATACAGTAGCAACCCTCTATTGTGTGCATCAAAGGATAGAGATAAAAGACAC
CAAGGAAGCTTTAGACAAGATAGAGGAAGAGCAAAACAAAAGTAAGACCACCGCACAGCAAGCGGCCGCT
GATCTTCAGACCTGGAGGAGGAGATATGAGGGACAATTGGAGAAGTGAATTATATAAATATAAAGTAGTA
AAAATTGAACCATTAGGAGTAGCACCCACCAAGGCAAAGAGAAGAGTGGTGCAGAGAGAAAAAAGAGCAG
TGGGAATAGGAGCTTTGTTCCTTGGGTTCTTGGGAGCAGCAGGAAGCACTATGGGCGCAGCGTCAATGAC
GCTGACGGTACAGGCCAGACAATTATTGTCTGGTATAGTGCAGCAGCAGAACAATTTGCTGAGGGCTATT
GAGGCGCAACAGCATCTGTTGCAACTCACAGTCTGGGGCATCAAGCAGCTCCAGGCAAGAATCCTGGCTG
TGGAAAGATACCTAAAGGATCAACAGCTCCTGGGGATTTGGGGTTGCTCTGGAAAACTCATTTGCACCAC
TGCTGTGCCTTGGAATGCTAGTTGGAGTAATAAATCTCTGGAACAGATTTGGAATCACACGACCTGGATG
GAGTGGGACAGAGAAATTAACAATTACACAAGCTTAATACACTCCTTAATTGAAGAATCGCAAAACCAGC
AAGAAAAGAATGAACAAGAATTATTGGAATTAGATAAATGGGCAAGTTTGTGGAATTGGTTTAACATAAC
AAATTGGCTGTGGTATATAAAATTATTCATAATGATAGTAGGAGGCTTGGTAGGTTTAAGAATAGTTTTT
GCTGTACTTTCTATAGTGAATAGAGTTAGGCAGGGATATTCACCATTATCGTTTCAGACCCACCTCCCAA
CCCCGAGGGGACCCGACAGGCCCGAAGGAATAGAAGAAGAAGGTGGAGAGAGAGACAGAGACAGATCCAT
TCGATTAGTGAACGGATCTCGACGGTATCGATCACGAGACTAGCCTCGAGCGGCCGCAATATTTGCATGT
CGCTATGTGTTCTGGGAAATCACCATAAACGTGAAATCCCTATCAGTGATAGAGACTTATAAGTTCCCTA
TCAGTGATAGAGACACCGGGCTTCTGTTCGACCTGACAAACTCGAGTTTGTCAGGTCGAACAGAAGCTTT
TTGAATTCTCGACCTCGAGACAAATGGCAGTATTCATCCACAATTTTAAAAGAAAAGGGGGGATTGGGGG
GTACAGTGCAGGGGAAAGAATAGTAGACATAATAGCAACAGACATACAAACTAAAGAATTACAAAAACAA
ATTACAAAAATTCAAAATTTTCGGGTTTATTACAGGGACAGCAGAGATCCACTTTGGCCGCGGCTCGAGG
GGGTTGGGGTTGCGCCTTTTCCAAGGCAGCCCTGGGTTTGCGCAGGGACGCGGCTGCTCTGGGCGTGGTT
CCGGGAAACGCAGCGGCGCCGACCCTGGGTCTCGCACATTCTTCACGTCCGTTCGCAGCGTCACCCGGAT
CTTCGCCGCTACCCTTGTGGGCCCCCCGGCGACGCTTCCTGCTCCGCCCCTAAGTCGGGAAGGTTCCTTG
CGGTTCGCGGCGTGCCGGACGTGACAAACGGAAGCCGCACGTCTCACTAGTACCCTCGCAGACGGACAGC
GCCAGGGAGCAATGGCAGCGCGCCGACCGCGATGGGCTGTGGCCAATAGCGGCTGCTCAGCAGGGCGCGC
CGAGAGCAGCGGCCGGGAAGGGGCGGTGCGGGAGGCGGGGTGTGGGGCGGTAGTGTGGGCCCTGTTCCTG
CCCGCGCGGTGTTCCGCATTCTGCAAGCCTCCGGAGCGCACGTCGGCAGTCGGCTCCCTCGTTGACCGAA
TCACCGACCTCTCTCCCCAGGGGGATCTGTGAGTTTGGGGACCCTTGATTGTTCTTTCTTTTTCGCTATT
GTAAAATTCATGTTATATGGAGGGGGCAAAGTTTTCAGGGTGTTGTTTAGAATGGGAAGATGTCCCTTGT
ATCACCATGGACCCTCATGATAATTTTGTTTCTTTCACTTTCTACTCTGTTGACAACCATTGTCTCCTCT
TATTTTCTTTTCATTTTCTGTAACTTTTTCGTTAAACTTTAGCTTGCATTTGTAACGAATTTTTAAATTC
ACTTTTGTTTATTTGTCAGATTGTAAGTACTTTCTCTAATCACTTTTTTTTCAAGGCAATCAGGGTATAT
TATATTGTACTTCAGCACAGTTTTAGAGAACAATTGTTATAATTAAATGATAAGGTAGAATATTTCTGCA
TATAAATTCTGGCTGGCGTGGAAATATTCTTATTGGTAGAAACAACTACATCCTGGTCATCATCCTGCCT
TTCTCTTTATGGTTACAATGATATACACTGTTTGAGATGAGGATAAAATACTCTGAGTCCAAACCGGGCC
CCTCTGCTAACCATGTTCATGCCTTCTTCTTTTTCCTACAGCTCCTGGGCAACGTGCTGGTTATTGTGCT
GTCTCATCATTTTGGCAAAGAATTGTAATACGACTCACTATAGGGCGAATTGATATGTCTAGATTAGATA
AAAGTAAAGTGATTAACAGCGCATTAGAGCTGCTTAATGAGGTCGGAATCGAAGGTTTAACAACCCGTAA
ACTCGCCCAGAAGCTAGGTGTAGAGCAGCCTACATTGTATTGGCATGTAAAAAATAAGCGGGCTTTGCTC
GACGCCTTAGCCATTGAGATGTTAGATAGGCACCATACTCACTTTTGCCCTTTAGAAGGGGAAAGCTGGC
AAGATTTTTTACGTAATAACGCTAAAAGTTTTAGATGTGCTTTACTAAGTCATCGCGATGGAGCAAAAGT
ACATTTAGGTACACGGCCTACAGAAAAACAGTATGAAACTCTCGAAAATCAATTAGCCTTTTTATGCCAA
CAAGGTTTTTCACTAGAGAATGCATTATATGCACTCAGCGCTGTGGGGCATTTTACTTTAGGTTGCGTAT
TGGAAGATCAAGAGCATCAAGTCGCTAAAGAAGAAAGGGAAACACCTACTACTGATAGTATGCCGCCATT
ATTACGACAAGCTATCGAATTATTTGATCACCAAGGTGCAGAGCCAGCCTTCTTATTCGGCCTTGAATTG
ATCATATGCGGATTAGAAAAACAACTTAAATGTGAAAGTGGGTCCGCGTACAGCGGCTCCCGGGAGTTCT
AGGGATCTGCCCCTCTCCCTCCCCCCCCCCTAACGTTACTGGCCGAAGCCGCTTGGAATAAGGCCGGTGT
GCGTTTGTCTATATGTTATTTTCCACCATATTGCCGTCTTTTGGCAATGTGAGGGCCCGGAAACCTGGCC
CTGTCTTCTTGACGAGCATTCCTAGGGGTCTTTCCCCTCTCGCCAAAGGAATGCAAGGTCTGTTGAATGT
CGTGAAGGAAGCAGTTCCTCTGGAAGCTTCTTGAAGACAAACAACGTCTGTAGCGACCCTTTGCAGGCAG
CGGAACCCCCCACCTGGCGACAGGTGCCTCTGCGGCCAAAAGCCACGTGTATAAGATACACCTGCAAAGG
CGGCACAACCCCAGTGCCACGTTGTGAGTTGGATAGTTGTGGAAAGAGTCAAATGGCTCTCCTCAAGCGT
ATTCAACAAGGGGCTGAAGGATGCCCAGAAGGTACCCCATTGTATGGGATCTGATCTGGGGCCTCGGTGC
ACATGCTTTACATGTGTTTAGTCGAGGTTAAAAAAACGTCTAGGCCCCCCGAACCACGGGGACGTGGTTT
TCCTTTGAAAAACACGATGATAAGGATCCATGATTGAACAAGATGGATTGCACGCAGGTTCTCCGGCCGC
TTGGGTGGAGAGGCTATTCGGCTATGACTGGGCACAACAGACAATCGGCTGCTCTGATGCCGCCGTGTTC
CGGCTGTCAGCGCAGGGGCGCCCGGTTCTTTTTGTCAAGACCGACCTGTCCGGTGCCCTGAATGAACTGC
AGGACGAGGCAGCGCGGCTATCGTGGCTGGCCACGACGGGCGTTCCTTGCGCAGCTGTGCTCGACGTTGT
CACTGAAGCGGGAAGGGACTGGCTGCTATTGGGCGAAGTGCCGGGGCAGGATCTCCTGTCATCTCACCTT
GCTCCTGCCGAGAAAGTATCCATCATGGCTGATGCAATGCGGCGGCTGCATACGCTTGATCCGGCTACCT
GCCCATTCGACCACCAAGCGAAACATCGCATCGAGCGAGCACGTACTCGGATGGAAGCCGGTCTTGTCGA
TCAGGATGATCTGGACGAAGAGCATCAGGGGCTCGCGCCAGCCGAACTGTTCGCCAGGCTCAAGGCGCGC
ATGCCCGACGGCGAGGATCTCGTCGTGACCCATGGCGATGCCTGCTTGCCGAATATCATGGTGGAAAATG
GCCGCTTTTCTGGATTCATCGACTGTGGCCGGCTGGGTGTGGCGGACCGCTATCAGGACATAGCGTTGGC
TACCCGTGATATTGCTGAAGAGCTTGGCGGCGAATGGGCTGACCGCTTCCTCGTGCTTTACGGTATCGCC
GCTCCCGATTCGCAGCGCATCGCCTTCTATCGCCTTCTTGACGAGTTCTTCTGAGGTACCTTTTTTAAGG
GTGGGCGCGCCGACCCAGCTTTCTTGTACAAAGTTGGCATTATAAGAAAGCATTGCTTATCAATTTGTTG
CAACGAACAGGTCACTATCAGTCAAAATAAAATCATTATTTGCCATCCAGCTGATATCCGCCCGCCCCAC
GACCCGCAGCGCCCGACCGAAAGGAGCGCACGACCCCATGCATCGGTACCTTTAAGACCAATGACTTACA
AGGCAGCTGTAGATCTTAGCCACTTTTTAAAAGAAAAGGGGGGACTGGAAGGGCTAATTCACTCCCAACG
AAGACAAGATCTGCTTTTTGCTTGTACTGGGTCTCTCTGGTTAGACCAGATCTGAGCCTGGGAGCTCTCT
GGCTAACTAGGGAACCCACTGCTTAAGCCTCAATAAAGCTTGCCTTGAGTGCTTCAAGTAGTGTGTGCCC
GTCTGTTGTGTGACTCTGGTAACTAGAGATCCCTCAGACCCTTTTAGTCAGTGTGGAAAATCTCTAGCAG
TAGTAGTTCATGTCATCTTATTATTCAGTATTTATAACTTGCAAAGAAATGAATATCAGAGAGTGAGAGG
AACTTGTTTATTGCAGCTTATAATGGTTACAAATAAAGCAATAGCATCACAAATTTCACAAATAAAGCAT
TTTTTTCACTGCATTCTAGTTGTGGTTTGTCCAAACTCATCAATGTATCTTATCATGTCTGGCTCTAGCT
ATCCCGCCCCTAACTCCGCCCATCCCGCCCCTAACTCCGCCCAGTTCCGCCCATTCTCCGCCCCATGGCT
GACTAATTTTTTTTATTTATGCAGAGGCCGAGGCCGCCTCGGCCTCTGAGCTATTCCAGAAGTAGTGAGG
AGGCTTTTTTGGAGGCCTAGGGACGTACCCAATTCGCCCTATAGTGAGTCGTATTACGCGCGCTCACTGG
CCGTCGTTTTACAACGTCGTGACTGGGAAAACCCTGGCGTTACCCAACTTAATCGCCTTGCAGCACATCC
CCCTTTCGCCAGCTGGCGTAATAGCGAAGAGGCCCGCACCGATCGCCCTTCCCAACAGTTGCGCAGCCTG
AATGGCGAATGGG
[124 nt withheld, positions 6944-7067]
C
[91 nt withheld, positions 7069-7159]
A
[49 nt withheld, positions 7161-7209]
CCTTTGACGTTGGAGTCCACGTTCTTT
[37 nt withheld, positions 7237-7273]
ACCCTATCTCGGTCTATTCTTTTGATTTATAAGGGATTTTGCCGATTTCGGCCTATTGGTTAAAAAATGA
GCTGATTTAACAAAAATTTAACGCGAATTTTAACAAAATATTAACGCTTACAATTTAGGTGGCACTTTTC
GGGGAAATGTGCGCGGAACCCCTATTTGTTTATTTTTCTAAATACATTCAAATATGTATCCGCTCATGAG
ACAATAACCCTGATAAATGCTTCAATAATATTGAAAAAGGAAGAGTATGAGTATTCAACATTTCCGTGTC
GCCCTTATTCCCTTTTTTGCGGCATTTTGCCTTCCTGTTTTTGCTCACCCAGAAACGCTGGTGAAAGTAA
AAGATGCTGAAGATCAGTTGGGTGCACGAGTGGGTTACATCGAACTGGATCTCAACAGCGGTAAGATCCT
TGAGAGTTTTCGCCCCGAAGAACGTTTTCCAATGATGAGCACTTTTAAAGTTCTGCTATGTGGCGCGGTA
TTATCCCGTATTGACGCCGGGCAAGAGCAACTCGGTCGCCGCATACACTATTCTCAGAATGACTTGGTTG
AGTACTCACCAGTCACAGAAAAGCATCTTACGGATGGCATGACAGTAAGAGAATTATGCAGTGCTGCCAT
AACCATGAGTGATAACACTGCGGCCAACTTACTTCTGACAACGATCGGAGGACCGAAGGAGCTAACCGCT
TTTTTGCACAACATGGGGGATCATGTAACTCGCCTTGATCGTTGGGAACCGGAGCTGAATGAAGCCATAC
CAAACGACGAGCGTGACACCACGATGCCTGTAGCAATGGCAACAACGTTGCGCAAACTATTAACTGGCGA
ACTACTTACTCTAGCTTCCCGGCAACAATTAATAGACTGGATGGAGGCGGATAAAGTTGCAGGACCACTT
CTGCGCTCGGCCCTTCCGGCTGGCTGGTTTATTGCTGATAAATCTGGAGCCGGTGAGCGTGGGTCTCGCG
GTATCATTGCAGCACTGGGGCCAGATGGTAAGCCCTCCCGTATCGTAGTTATCTACACGACGGGGAGTCA
GGCAACTATGGATGAACGAAATAGACAGATCGCTGAGATAGGTGCCTCACTGATTAAGCATTGGTAACTG
TCAGACCAAGTTTACTCATATATACTTTAGATTGATTTAAAACTTCATTTTTAATTTAAAAGGATCTAGG
TGAAGATCCTTTTTGATAATCTCATGACCAAAATCCCTTAACGTGAGTTTTCGTTCCACTGAGCGTCAGA
CCCCGTAGAAAAGATCAAAGGATCTTCTTGAGATCCTTTTTTTCTGCGCGTAATCTGCTGCTTGCAAACA
AAAAAACCACCGCTACCAGCGGTGGTTTGTTTGCCGGATCAAGAGCTACCAACTCTTTTTCCGAAGGTAA
CTGGCTTCAGCAGAGCGCAGATACCAAATACTGTTCTTCTAGTGTAGCCGTAGTTAGGCCACCACTTCAA
GAACTCTGTAGCACCGCCTACATACCTCGCTCTGCTAATCCTGTTACCAGTGGCTGCTGCCAGTGGCGAT
AAGTCGTGTCTTACCGGGTTGGACTCAAGACGATAGTTACCGGATAAGGCGCAGCGGTCGGGCTGAACGG
GGGGTTCGTGCACACAGCCCAGCTTGGAGCGAACGACCTACACCGAACTGAGATACCTACAGCGTGAGCT
ATGAGAAAGCGCCACGCTTCCCGAAGGGAGAAAGGCGGACAGGTATCCGGTAAGCGGCAGGGTCGGAACA
GGAGAGCGCACGAGGGAGCTTCCAGGGGGAAACGCCTGGTATCTTTATAGTCCTGTCGGGTTTCGCCACC
TCTGACTTGAGCGTCGATTTTTGTGATGCTCGTCAGGGGGGCGGAGCCT
Features (pLannotate 1.2.2; 31 found; start..end, strand, type, name):
     55..188     +  rep_origin     RSF ori (fragment): Plasmids containing the RSF 1030 origin of replication can be propagated in E. coli cells that contain additional plasmids with compatible origins.
    190..282     +  CDS            lacI (fragment): lac repressor; lacI; The lac repressor binds to the lac operator to inhibit transcription in E. coli. This inhibition can be relieved by adding lactose or isopropyl-β-D-thiogalactopyranoside (IPTG).
    295..316     +  protein_bind   CAP binding site: CAP binding activates transcription in the presence of cAMP. E. coli catabolite activator protein
    331..361     +  promoter       lac promoter: promoter for the E. coli lac operon
    369..385     +  protein_bind   lac operator: The lac repressor binds to the lac operator to inhibit transcription in E. coli. This inhibition can be relieved by adding lactose or isopropyl-β-D-thiogalactopyranoside (IPTG). lac repressor encoded by lacI
    430..448     +  promoter       T3 promoter: promoter for bacteriophage T3 RNA polymerase
    476..702     +  promoter       RSV promoter: Rous sarcoma virus enhancer/promoter
    703..883     +  LTR            5' LTR (truncated): truncated 5' long terminal repeat (LTR) from HIV-1
    930..1055    +  misc_feature   HIV-1 Ψ: packaging signal of human immunodeficiency virus type 1
   1039..1402    +  CDS            HIV-1 gag (fragment): gag protein from human immunodeficiency virus 1; gag
   1548..1781    +  misc_feature   RRE: The Rev response element (RRE) of HIV-1 allows for Rev-dependent mRNA export from the nucleus to the cytoplasm.
   2158..2258    +  CDS            Rev (fragment): human immunodeficiency virus 1 (HIV-1) Rev protein; rev; enhances nuclear export of unspliced and incompletely spliced viral mRNAs
   2299..2393    +  promoter       H1-2O2 promoter: doxycycline-inducible variant of the human H1 RNA promoter (Henriksen et al., 2007)
   2494..2611    +  misc_feature   cPPT/CTS: central polypurine tract and central termination sequence of HIV-1
   2660..3170    +  promoter       hPGK promoter: human phosphoglycerate kinase 1 promoter
   3179..3751    +  intron         β-globin intron: intron from rabbit β-globin gene
   3806..3824    +  promoter       T7 promoter: promoter for bacteriophage T7 RNA polymerase
   3835..4455    +  CDS            tetR: TETR2_ECOLX - Experimental evidence at protein level: Swiss-Prot protein existence level 1. TetR is the repressor of the tetracycline resistance element; its N-terminal region forms a helix-turn-helix structure and binds DNA. Binding of tetracycline to TetR reduces the repressor affinity for the tetracycline resistance gene (tetA) promoter operator sites. From Escherichia coli.
   4601..5063    +  misc_feature   IRES: internal ribosome entry site (IRES) of the encephalomyocarditis virus (EMCV)
   5070..5861    +  CDS            neo: KKA2_KLEPN - Also known as kan, nptII. Experimental evidence at protein level: Swiss-Prot protein existence level 1. Resistance to kanamycin, neomycin, paromomycin, ribostamycin, butirosin and gentamicin B. From Klebsiella pneumoniae.
   5893..5992    -  protein_bind   attL2: mutant version of attL; recombination site for the Gateway® LR reaction LR Clonase™
   6051..6134    +  CDS            nef (fragment): NEF_HV1Z2 - Experimental evidence at protein level: Swiss-Prot protein existence level 1. Extracellular Nef protein targets CD4(+) T-lymphocytes for apoptosis by interacting with CXCR4 surface receptors. From Human immunodeficiency virus type 1 group M subtype D (isolate Z2/CDC-Z34) (HIV-1).
   6136..6369    +  LTR            3' LTR (ΔU3): self-inactivating 3' long terminal repeat (LTR) from HIV-1
   6441..6562    +  polyA_signal   SV40 poly(A) signal: SV40 polyadenylation signal
   6602..6737    +  rep_origin     SV40 ori: SV40 origin of replication
   6758..6776    -  promoter       T7 promoter: promoter for bacteriophage T7 RNA polymerase
   6784..6939    +  CDS            lacZα (fragment): LacZα fragment of β-galactosidase; lacZ fragment
   6944..7372    +  rep_origin     f1 ori (sequence partly withheld): f1 bacteriophage origin of replication; arrow indicates direction of (+) strand synthesis
   7425..7529    +  promoter       AmpR promoter: bla
   7530..8390    +  CDS            AmpR: β-lactamase; bla; confers resistance to ampicillin, carbenicillin, and related antibiotics
   8561..7       +  rep_origin     ori (across the origin): high-copy-number ColE1/pMB1/pBR322/pUC origin of replication
