[The description below was written by a language model from this plasmid's Addgene catalogue record and pLannotate feature annotations shown in this document.]
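Description:
pLKO-Tet-On-shRab27a is a third-generation-style, self-inactivating HIV-1 lentiviral vector built on the pLKO.1 backbone for doxycycline-inducible knockdown of mouse Rab27a. In bacteria it is maintained as a high-copy plasmid through a ColE1/pUC-type origin with ampicillin resistance (AmpR, β-lactamase). An f1 origin and small remnants of lac and cloning-vector sequences are also annotated. The viral genome is transcribed from an RSV promoter fused to a truncated 5' LTR. It carries the Ψ packaging signal with a partial gag sequence, the Rev response element for Rev-dependent nuclear export, the cPPT/CTS element, and a ΔU3 3' LTR that inactivates the LTR promoter after integration. An SV40 polyadenylation signal and SV40 origin lie downstream of the 3' LTR.

The payload is an all-in-one inducible system. The short hairpin targeting Rab27a sits downstream of the H1-2O2 promoter, a variant of the human H1 RNA polymerase III promoter that is made doxycycline-responsive. The hairpin itself is not annotated as a separate feature in the table. A second cassette uses the human PGK promoter, followed by a rabbit β-globin intron, to express the Tet repressor (tetR). An EMCV IRES links this to the neomycin phosphotransferase gene, so a single transcript supplies both the repressor and G418 selection of transduced cells. Without inducer, TetR binds the promoter and blocks hairpin transcription. Doxycycline releases the repressor and switches on the shRNA. The construct is intended for conditional depletion of Rab27a in mouse cell lines, and the associated publication concerns exosomal PD-L1 in breast cancer.
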