Addgene plasmid #120930: pLKO-Tet-On-shRab27a
Purpose: conditionally knockdown Rab27a in mouse cell lines
Depositing lab: Mien-Chie Hung. Depositing organization: University of Texas MD Anderson Cancer Center. Publication: Exosomal PD-L1 harbors active defense function to suppress T cell killing of breast cancer cells and promote tumor growth. Yang Y, Li CW, Chan LC, Wei Y, Hsu JM, Xia W, Cha JH, Hou J, Hsu JL, Sun L, Hung MC. Cell Res. 2018 Aug;28(8):862-864. doi: 10.1038/s41422-018-0060-4. Epub 2018 Jun 29. PubMed 29959401.
Backbone
  Vector backbone: pLKO.1
  Vector type: Mammalian Expression, Lentiviral
  Selectable markers: Neomycin (select with G418)
Growth in bacteria
  Bacterial resistance: Ampicillin, 100 μg/mL
  Growth temperature: 37°C
  Growth strain: NEB Stable
  Copy number: High Copy
Gene/Insert
  Gene/Insert name: shRab27a
  gRNA/shRNA sequence: GCTTCTGTTCGACCTGACAAA
  Species: M. musculus (mouse)
  GenBank ID: NM_001301230.1
  Entrez Gene: Rab27a (a.k.a. 2210402C08Rik, 2410003M20Rik, 4933437C11Rik, ash)
Terms and licenses: Academic/Nonprofit Terms; Industry Terms: Not Available to Industry
How to cite: pLKO-Tet-On-shRab27a was a gift from Mien-Chie Hung (Addgene plasmid # 120930 ; http://n2t.net/addgene:120930 ; RRID:Addgene_120930)
